Addgene plasmid #77781: ACVRL1 gRNA (BRDN0001149004)
Purpose: 3rd generation lentiviral gRNA plasmid targeting human ACVRL1
Depositing lab: John Doench & David Root. Depositing organization: Broad Institute. Publication: Optimized sgRNA design to maximize activity and minimize off-target effects of CRISPR-Cas9. Doench JG, Fusi N, Sullender M, Hegde M, Vaimberg EW, Donovan KF, Smith I, Tothova Z, Wilen C, Orchard R, Virgin HW, Listgarten J, Root DE. Nat Biotechnol. 2016 Jan 18. doi: 10.1038/nbt.3437. PubMed 26780180.
Backbone
  Vector backbone: lentiGuide-Puro
  Backbone manufacturer: Zhang Lab (Addgene plasmid # 52963)
  Vector type: Mammalian Expression, Lentiviral, CRISPR
  Selectable markers: Puromycin
Growth in bacteria
  Bacterial resistance: Ampicillin, 100 μg/mL
  Growth temperature: 37°C
  Growth strain: DH5alpha
  Copy number: High Copy
Gene/Insert
  Gene/Insert name: ACVRL1 (alt names: ACVRL1; NM_000020.2)
  gRNA/shRNA sequence: CTGCGTGCTCGAGTTGCGGG
  Species: H. sapiens (human)
  Entrez Gene: ACVRL1 (a.k.a. ACVRLK1, ALK-1, ALK1, HHT, HHT2, ORW2, SKR3, TSR-I)
  Promoter: hU6
  Cloning method: Unknown
  Sequencing primers: 5′ U6-F; 3′ pS2-R
Terms and licenses: Academic/Nonprofit Terms; Industry Terms: Not Available to Industry
Depositor comments: The gRNA was designed to target the following Genbank reference sequence(s): NM_000020.2,NM_001077401.1. Note that this plasmid does NOT contain Cas9. It should be used in conjunction with lentiCas9-Blast (Addgene #52962) or otherwise with cell lines already expressing Cas9. Browse the full kinome gRNA library at http://www.addgene.org/pooled-library/broadgpp-human-kinome/ or visit http://www.broadinstitute.org/rnai/public/ for detailed protocols and information.
How to cite: ACVRL1 gRNA (BRDN0001149004) was a gift from John Doench & David Root (Addgene plasmid # 77781 ; http://n2t.net/addgene:77781 ; RRID:Addgene_77781)
