[The description below was written by a language model from this plasmid's Addgene catalogue record and pLannotate feature annotations shown in this document.]
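Description:
ACVRL1 gRNA (BRDN0001149004) is a third-generation lentiviral guide RNA plasmid built on the lentiGuide-Puro backbone and designed to direct Streptococcus pyogenes Cas9 to the human ACVRL1 gene (also known as ALK1), which encodes an activin receptor-like kinase. It is propagated in E. coli as a high-copy plasmid through a ColE1/pUC-type origin with ampicillin selection from the β-lactamase gene. The backbone also carries an f1 origin, an SV40 origin and poly(A) signal, and residual lac, T7 and T3 elements left over from the cloning vector.

The transfer cassette is flanked by a chimeric 5′ end, in which an RSV promoter drives a truncated HIV-1 5′ LTR so that genomic RNA production is Tat-independent, and by a self-inactivating ΔU3 3′ LTR. Between them lie the Ψ packaging signal with a partial gag sequence, the Rev response element for Rev-dependent nuclear export, and a cPPT/CTS that aids nuclear import of the provirus. Two expression units form the payload. A human U6 RNA polymerase III promoter transcribes the ACVRL1-specific spacer fused to the Cas9 gRNA scaffold. An EF-1α core promoter with its intron A drives puromycin N-acetyltransferase, followed by a WPRE to enhance transcript expression, allowing puromycin selection of transduced mammalian cells.

The plasmid does not encode Cas9, so it is intended for use with a separate Cas9 lentivector or in cells that already express the nuclease. It is an individual clone corresponding to a human kinome gRNA library and is suited to targeted knockout of ACVRL1 in human cells.
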