Features (pLannotate 1.2.2; 29 found; start..end, strand, type, name):
     14..80      +  CDS            small t antigen (fragment): SV40 (simian virus 40) small t antigen
    106..317     +  promoter       EF-1α core promoter: core promoter for human elongation factor EF-1α
    318..1256    +  intron         EF-1α intron A: intron upstream of the start codon of human EF-1α
   1278..1877    +  CDS            PuroR (fragment): puromycin N-acetyltransferase; pac from Streptomyces; confers resistance to puromycin
   1893..2481    +  misc_feature   WPRE: woodchuck hepatitis virus posttranscriptional regulatory element
   2532..2551    +  misc_feature   cPPT/CTS (fragment): central polypurine tract and central termination sequence of HIV-1
   2553..2786    +  LTR            3' LTR (ΔU3): self-inactivating 3' long terminal repeat (LTR) from HIV-1
   2864..2985    +  polyA_signal   SV40 poly(A) signal: SV40 polyadenylation signal
   3025..3160    +  rep_origin     SV40 ori: SV40 origin of replication
   3181..3199    -  promoter       T7 promoter: promoter for bacteriophage T7 RNA polymerase
   3207..3362    +  CDS            lacZα (fragment): LacZα fragment of β-galactosidase; lacZ fragment
   3367..3795    +  rep_origin     f1 ori (sequence partly withheld): f1 bacteriophage origin of replication; arrow indicates direction of (+) strand synthesis
   3848..3952    +  promoter       AmpR promoter: bla
   3953..4813    +  CDS            AmpR: β-lactamase; bla; confers resistance to ampicillin, carbenicillin, and related antibiotics
   4984..5572    +  rep_origin     ori: high-copy-number ColE1/pMB1/pBR322/pUC origin of replication
   5755..5847    +  CDS            lacI (fragment): lac repressor; lacI; The lac repressor binds to the lac operator to inhibit transcription in E. coli. This inhibition can be relieved by adding lactose or isopropyl-β-D-thiogalactopyranoside (IPTG).
   5860..5881    +  protein_bind   CAP binding site: CAP binding activates transcription in the presence of cAMP. E. coli catabolite activator protein
   5896..5926    +  promoter       lac promoter: promoter for the E. coli lac operon
   5934..5950    +  protein_bind   lac operator: The lac repressor binds to the lac operator to inhibit transcription in E. coli. This inhibition can be relieved by adding lactose or isopropyl-β-D-thiogalactopyranoside (IPTG). lac repressor encoded by lacI
   5995..6013    +  promoter       T3 promoter: promoter for bacteriophage T3 RNA polymerase
   6041..6267    +  promoter       RSV promoter: Rous sarcoma virus enhancer/promoter
   6268..6448    +  LTR            5' LTR (truncated): truncated 5' long terminal repeat (LTR) from HIV-1
   6495..6620    +  misc_feature   HIV-1 Ψ: packaging signal of human immunodeficiency virus type 1
   6604..6967    +  CDS            HIV-1 gag (fragment): gag protein from human immunodeficiency virus 1; gag
   7113..7346    +  misc_feature   RRE: The Rev response element (RRE) of HIV-1 allows for Rev-dependent mRNA export from the nucleus to the cytoplasm.
   7723..7749    +  CDS            Rev (fragment): human immunodeficiency virus 1 (HIV-1) Rev protein; rev; enhances nuclear export of unspliced and incompletely spliced viral mRNAs
   7753..7993    +  promoter       U6 promoter: RNA polymerase III promoter for human U6 snRNA
   8023..8098    +  misc_RNA       gRNA scaffold: guide RNA scaffold for the Streptococcus pyogenes CRISPR/Cas9 system
   8154..8271    +  misc_feature   cPPT/CTS: central polypurine tract and central termination sequence of HIV-1
>Addgene plasmid #77781 | ACVRL1 gRNA (BRDN0001149004) | addgene full sequence | sequence record 188404 | Addgene Assembled Sequence
CCCGGGTGCAAAGATGGATAAAGTTTTAAACAGAGAGGAATCTTTGCAGCTAATGGACCTTCTAGGTCTT
GAAAGGAGTGGGAATTGGCTCCGGTGCCCGTCAGTGGGCAGAGCGCACATCGCCCACAGTCCCCGAGAAG
TTGGGGGGAGGGGTCGGCAATTGATCCGGTGCCTAGAGAAGGTGGCGCGGGGTAAACTGGGAAAGTGATG
TCGTGTACTGGCTCCGCCTTTTTCCCGAGGGTGGGGGAGAACCGTATATAAGTGCAGTAGTCGCCGTGAA
CGTTCTTTTTCGCAACGGGTTTGCCGCCAGAACACAGGTAAGTGCCGTGTGTGGTTCCCGCGGGCCTGGC
CTCTTTACGGGTTATGGCCCTTGCGTGCCTTGAATTACTTCCACCTGGCTGCAGTACGTGATTCTTGATC
CCGAGCTTCGGGTTGGAAGTGGGTGGGAGAGTTCGAGGCCTTGCGCTTAAGGAGCCCCTTCGCCTCGTGC
TTGAGTTGAGGCCTGGCCTGGGCGCTGGGGCCGCCGCGTGCGAATCTGGTGGCACCTTCGCGCCTGTCTC
GCTGCTTTCGATAAGTCTCTAGCCATTTAAAATTTTTGATGACCTGCTGCGACGCTTTTTTTCTGGCAAG
ATAGTCTTGTAAATGCGGGCCAAGATCTGCACACTGGTATTTCGGTTTTTGGGGCCGCGGGCGGCGACGG
GGCCCGTGCGTCCCAGCGCACATGTTCGGCGAGGCGGGGCCTGCGAGCGCGGCCACCGAGAATCGGACGG
GGGTAGTCTCAAGCTGGCCGGCCTGCTCTGGTGCCTGGCCTCGCGCCGCCGTGTATCGCCCCGCCCTGGG
CGGCAAGGCTGGCCCGGTCGGCACCAGTTGCGTGAGCGGAAAGATGGCCGCTTCCCGGCCCTGCTGCAGG
GAGCTCAAAATGGAGGACGCGGCGCTCGGGAGAGCGGGCGGGTGAGTCACCCACACAAAGGAAAAGGGCC
TTTCCGTCCTCAGCCGTCGCTTCATGTGACTCCACGGAGTACCGGGCGCCGTCCAGGCACCTCGATTAGT
TCTCGAGCTTTTGGAGTACGTCGTCTTTAGGTTGGGGGGAGGGGTTTTATGCGATGGAGTTTCCCCACAC
TGAGTGGGTGGAGACTGAAGTTAGGCCAGCTTGGCACTTGATGTAATTCTCCTTGGAATTTGCCCTTTTT
GAGTTTGGATCTTGGTTCATTCTCAAGCCTCAGACAGTGGTTCAAAGTTTTTTTCTTCCATTTCAGGTGT
CGTGACGTACGGCCACCATGACCGAGTACAAGCCCACGGTGCGCCTCGCCACCCGCGACGACGTCCCCAG
GGCCGTACGCACCCTCGCCGCCGCGTTCGCCGACTACCCCGCCACGCGCCACACCGTCGATCCGGACCGC
CACATCGAGCGGGTCACCGAGCTGCAAGAACTCTTCCTCACGCGCGTCGGGCTCGACATCGGCAAGGTGT
GGGTCGCGGACGACGGCGCCGCCGTGGCGGTCTGGACCACGCCGGAGAGCGTCGAAGCGGGGGCGGTGTT
CGCCGAGATCGGCCCGCGCATGGCCGAGTTGAGCGGTTCCCGGCTGGCCGCGCAGCAACAGATGGAAGGC
CTCCTGGCGCCGCACCGGCCCAAGGAGCCCGCGTGGTTCCTGGCCACCGTCGGAGTCTCGCCCGACCACC
AGGGCAAGGGTCTGGGCAGCGCCGTCGTGCTCCCCGGAGTGGAGGCGGCCGAGCGCGCCGGGGTGCCCGC
CTTCCTGGAGACCTCCGCGCCCCGCAACCTCCCCTTCTACGAGCGGCTCGGCTTCACCGTCACCGCCGAC
GTCGAGGTGCCCGAAGGACCGCGCACCTGGTGCATGACCCGCAAGCCCGGTGCCTGAACGCGTTAAGTCG
ACAATCAACCTCTGGATTACAAAATTTGTGAAAGATTGACTGGTATTCTTAACTATGTTGCTCCTTTTAC
GCTATGTGGATACGCTGCTTTAATGCCTTTGTATCATGCTATTGCTTCCCGTATGGCTTTCATTTTCTCC
TCCTTGTATAAATCCTGGTTGCTGTCTCTTTATGAGGAGTTGTGGCCCGTTGTCAGGCAACGTGGCGTGG
TGTGCACTGTGTTTGCTGACGCAACCCCCACTGGTTGGGGCATTGCCACCACCTGTCAGCTCCTTTCCGG
GACTTTCGCTTTCCCCCTCCCTATTGCCACGGCGGAACTCATCGCCGCCTGCCTTGCCCGCTGCTGGACA
GGGGCTCGGCTGTTGGGCACTGACAATTCCGTGGTGTTGTCGGGGAAATCATCGTCCTTTCCTTGGCTGC
TCGCCTGTGTTGCCACCTGGATTCTGCGCGGGACGTCCTTCTGCTACGTCCCTTCGGCCCTCAATCCAGC
GGACCTTCCTTCCCGCGGCCTGCTGCCGGCTCTGCGGCCTCTTCCGCGTCTTCGCCTTCGCCCTCAGACG
AGTCGGATCTCCCTTTGGGCCGCCTCCCCGCGTCGACTTTAAGACCAATGACTTACAAGGCAGCTGTAGA
TCTTAGCCACTTTTTAAAAGAAAAGGGGGGACTGGAAGGGCTAATTCACTCCCAACGAAGACAAGATCTG
CTTTTTGCTTGTACTGGGTCTCTCTGGTTAGACCAGATCTGAGCCTGGGAGCTCTCTGGCTAACTAGGGA
ACCCACTGCTTAAGCCTCAATAAAGCTTGCCTTGAGTGCTTCAAGTAGTGTGTGCCCGTCTGTTGTGTGA
CTCTGGTAACTAGAGATCCCTCAGACCCTTTTAGTCAGTGTGGAAAATCTCTAGCAGTACGTATAGTAGT
TCATGTCATCTTATTATTCAGTATTTATAACTTGCAAAGAAATGAATATCAGAGAGTGAGAGGAACTTGT
TTATTGCAGCTTATAATGGTTACAAATAAAGCAATAGCATCACAAATTTCACAAATAAAGCATTTTTTTC
ACTGCATTCTAGTTGTGGTTTGTCCAAACTCATCAATGTATCTTATCATGTCTGGCTCTAGCTATCCCGC
CCCTAACTCCGCCCATCCCGCCCCTAACTCCGCCCAGTTCCGCCCATTCTCCGCCCCATGGCTGACTAAT
TTTTTTTATTTATGCAGAGGCCGAGGCCGCCTCGGCCTCTGAGCTATTCCAGAAGTAGTGAGGAGGCTTT
TTTGGAGGCCTAGGGACGTACCCAATTCGCCCTATAGTGAGTCGTATTACGCGCGCTCACTGGCCGTCGT
TTTACAACGTCGTGACTGGGAAAACCCTGGCGTTACCCAACTTAATCGCCTTGCAGCACATCCCCCTTTC
GCCAGCTGGCGTAATAGCGAAGAGGCCCGCACCGATCGCCCTTCCCAACAGTTGCGCAGCCTGAATGGCG
AATGGG
[124 nt withheld, positions 3367-3490]
C
[91 nt withheld, positions 3492-3582]
A
[49 nt withheld, positions 3584-3632]
CCTTTGACGTTGGAGTCCACGTTCTTT
[37 nt withheld, positions 3660-3696]
ACCCTATCTCGGTCTATTCTTTTGATTTATAAGGGATTTTGCCGATTTCGGCCTATTGGTTAAAAAATGA
GCTGATTTAACAAAAATTTAACGCGAATTTTAACAAAATATTAACGCTTACAATTTAGGTGGCACTTTTC
GGGGAAATGTGCGCGGAACCCCTATTTGTTTATTTTTCTAAATACATTCAAATATGTATCCGCTCATGAG
ACAATAACCCTGATAAATGCTTCAATAATATTGAAAAAGGAAGAGTATGAGTATTCAACATTTCCGTGTC
GCCCTTATTCCCTTTTTTGCGGCATTTTGCCTTCCTGTTTTTGCTCACCCAGAAACGCTGGTGAAAGTAA
AAGATGCTGAAGATCAGTTGGGTGCACGAGTGGGTTACATCGAACTGGATCTCAACAGCGGTAAGATCCT
TGAGAGTTTTCGCCCCGAAGAACGTTTTCCAATGATGAGCACTTTTAAAGTTCTGCTATGTGGCGCGGTA
TTATCCCGTATTGACGCCGGGCAAGAGCAACTCGGTCGCCGCATACACTATTCTCAGAATGACTTGGTTG
AGTACTCACCAGTCACAGAAAAGCATCTTACGGATGGCATGACAGTAAGAGAATTATGCAGTGCTGCCAT
AACCATGAGTGATAACACTGCGGCCAACTTACTTCTGACAACGATCGGAGGACCGAAGGAGCTAACCGCT
TTTTTGCACAACATGGGGGATCATGTAACTCGCCTTGATCGTTGGGAACCGGAGCTGAATGAAGCCATAC
CAAACGACGAGCGTGACACCACGATGCCTGTAGCAATGGCAACAACGTTGCGCAAACTATTAACTGGCGA
ACTACTTACTCTAGCTTCCCGGCAACAATTAATAGACTGGATGGAGGCGGATAAAGTTGCAGGACCACTT
CTGCGCTCGGCCCTTCCGGCTGGCTGGTTTATTGCTGATAAATCTGGAGCCGGTGAGCGTGGGTCTCGCG
GTATCATTGCAGCACTGGGGCCAGATGGTAAGCCCTCCCGTATCGTAGTTATCTACACGACGGGGAGTCA
GGCAACTATGGATGAACGAAATAGACAGATCGCTGAGATAGGTGCCTCACTGATTAAGCATTGGTAACTG
TCAGACCAAGTTTACTCATATATACTTTAGATTGATTTAAAACTTCATTTTTAATTTAAAAGGATCTAGG
TGAAGATCCTTTTTGATAATCTCATGACCAAAATCCCTTAACGTGAGTTTTCGTTCCACTGAGCGTCAGA
CCCCGTAGAAAAGATCAAAGGATCTTCTTGAGATCCTTTTTTTCTGCGCGTAATCTGCTGCTTGCAAACA
AAAAAACCACCGCTACCAGCGGTGGTTTGTTTGCCGGATCAAGAGCTACCAACTCTTTTTCCGAAGGTAA
CTGGCTTCAGCAGAGCGCAGATACCAAATACTGTTCTTCTAGTGTAGCCGTAGTTAGGCCACCACTTCAA
GAACTCTGTAGCACCGCCTACATACCTCGCTCTGCTAATCCTGTTACCAGTGGCTGCTGCCAGTGGCGAT
AAGTCGTGTCTTACCGGGTTGGACTCAAGACGATAGTTACCGGATAAGGCGCAGCGGTCGGGCTGAACGG
GGGGTTCGTGCACACAGCCCAGCTTGGAGCGAACGACCTACACCGAACTGAGATACCTACAGCGTGAGCT
ATGAGAAAGCGCCACGCTTCCCGAAGGGAGAAAGGCGGACAGGTATCCGGTAAGCGGCAGGGTCGGAACA
GGAGAGCGCACGAGGGAGCTTCCAGGGGGAAACGCCTGGTATCTTTATAGTCCTGTCGGGTTTCGCCACC
TCTGACTTGAGCGTCGATTTTTGTGATGCTCGTCAGGGGGGCGGAGCCTATGGAAAAACGCCAGCAACGC
GGCCTTTTTACGGTTCCTGGCCTTTTGCTGGCCTTTTGCTCACATGTTCTTTCCTGCGTTATCCCCTGAT
TCTGTGGATAACCGTATTACCGCCTTTGAGTGAGCTGATACCGCTCGCCGCAGCCGAACGACCGAGCGCA
GCGAGTCAGTGAGCGAGGAAGCGGAAGAGCGCCCAATACGCAAACCGCCTCTCCCCGCGCGTTGGCCGAT
TCATTAATGCAGCTGGCACGACAGGTTTCCCGACTGGAAAGCGGGCAGTGAGCGCAACGCAATTAATGTG
AGTTAGCTCACTCATTAGGCACCCCAGGCTTTACACTTTATGCTTCCGGCTCGTATGTTGTGTGGAATTG
TGAGCGGATAACAATTTCACACAGGAAACAGCTATGACCATGATTACGCCAAGCGCGCAATTAACCCTCA
CTAAAGGGAACAAAAGCTGGAGCTGCAAGCTTAATGTAGTCTTATGCAATACTCTTGTAGTCTTGCAACA
TGGTAACGATGAGTTAGCAACATGCCTTACAAGGAGAGAAAAAGCACCGTGCATGCCGATTGGTGGAAGT
AAGGTGGTACGATCGTGCCTTATTAGGAAGGCAACAGACGGGTCTGACATGGATTGGACGAACCACTGAA
TTGCCGCATTGCAGAGATATTGTATTTAAGTGCCTAGCTCGATACATAAACGGGTCTCTCTGGTTAGACC
AGATCTGAGCCTGGGAGCTCTCTGGCTAACTAGGGAACCCACTGCTTAAGCCTCAATAAAGCTTGCCTTG
AGTGCTTCAAGTAGTGTGTGCCCGTCTGTTGTGTGACTCTGGTAACTAGAGATCCCTCAGACCCTTTTAG
TCAGTGTGGAAAATCTCTAGCAGTGGCGCCCGAACAGGGACTTGAAAGCGAAAGGGAAACCAGAGGAGCT
CTCTCGACGCAGGACTCGGCTTGCTGAAGCGCGCACGGCAAGAGGCGAGGGGCGGCGACTGGTGAGTACG
CCAAAAATTTTGACTAGCGGAGGCTAGAAGGAGAGAGATGGGTGCGAGAGCGTCAGTATTAAGCGGGGGA
GAATTAGATCGCGATGGGAAAAAATTCGGTTAAGGCCAGGGGGAAAGAAAAAATATAAATTAAAACATAT
AGTATGGGCAAGCAGGGAGCTAGAACGATTCGCAGTTAATCCTGGCCTGTTAGAAACATCAGAAGGCTGT
AGACAAATACTGGGACAGCTACAACCATCCCTTCAGACAGGATCAGAAGAACTTAGATCATTATATAATA
CAGTAGCAACCCTCTATTGTGTGCATCAAAGGATAGAGATAAAAGACACCAAGGAAGCTTTAGACAAGAT
AGAGGAAGAGCAAAACAAAAGTAAGACCACCGCACAGCAAGCGGCCGCTGATCTTCAGACCTGGAGGAGG
AGATATGAGGGACAATTGGAGAAGTGAATTATATAAATATAAAGTAGTAAAAATTGAACCATTAGGAGTA
GCACCCACCAAGGCAAAGAGAAGAGTGGTGCAGAGAGAAAAAAGAGCAGTGGGAATAGGAGCTTTGTTCC
TTGGGTTCTTGGGAGCAGCAGGAAGCACTATGGGCGCAGCGTCAATGACGCTGACGGTACAGGCCAGACA
ATTATTGTCTGGTATAGTGCAGCAGCAGAACAATTTGCTGAGGGCTATTGAGGCGCAACAGCATCTGTTG
CAACTCACAGTCTGGGGCATCAAGCAGCTCCAGGCAAGAATCCTGGCTGTGGAAAGATACCTAAAGGATC
AACAGCTCCTGGGGATTTGGGGTTGCTCTGGAAAACTCATTTGCACCACTGCTGTGCCTTGGAATGCTAG
TTGGAGTAATAAATCTCTGGAACAGATTTGGAATCACACGACCTGGATGGAGTGGGACAGAGAAATTAAC
AATTACACAAGCTTAATACACTCCTTAATTGAAGAATCGCAAAACCAGCAAGAAAAGAATGAACAAGAAT
TATTGGAATTAGATAAATGGGCAAGTTTGTGGAATTGGTTTAACATAACAAATTGGCTGTGGTATATAAA
ATTATTCATAATGATAGTAGGAGGCTTGGTAGGTTTAAGAATAGTTTTTGCTGTACTTTCTATAGTGAAT
AGAGTTAGGCAGGGATATTCACCATTATCGTTTCAGACCCACCTCCCAACCCCGAGGGGACCCAGAGAGG
GCCTATTTCCCATGATTCCTTCATATTTGCATATACGATACAAGGCTGTTAGAGAGATAATTAGAATTAA
TTTGACTGTAAACACAAAGATATTAGTACAAAATACGTGACGTAGAAAGTAATAATTTCTTGGGTAGTTT
GCAGTTTTAAAATTATGTTTTAAAATGGACTATCATATGCTTACCGTAACTTGAAAGTATTTCGATTTCT
TGGCTTTATATATCTTGTGGAAAGGACGAAACACCGCTGCGTGCTCGAGTTGCGGGGTTTTAGAGCTAGA
AATAGCAAGTTAAAATAAGGCTAGTCCGTTATCAACTTGAAAAAGTGGCACCGAGTCGGTGCTTTTTTAA
GCTTGGCGTAACTAGATCTTGAGACAAATGGCAGTATTCATCCACAATTTTAAAAGAAAAGGGGGGATTG
GGGGGTACAGTGCAGGGGAAAGAATAGTAGACATAATAGCAACAGACATACAAACTAAAGAATTACAAAA
ACAAATTACAAAAATTCAAAATTTTCGGGTTTATTACAGGGACAGCAGAGATCCACTTTGGCGCCGGCTC
GAGGGGG
