>Addgene plasmid #77781 | ACVRL1 gRNA (BRDN0001149004) | depositor partial sequence | sequence record 145241 | Target Sequence
CTGCGTGCTCGAGTTGCGGG
