>Addgene plasmid #77781 | ACVRL1 gRNA (BRDN0001149004) | addgene partial sequence | sequence record 188403 | hU6-F
TAGAAAGTAATAATTTCTTGGGTAGTTTGCAGTTTTAAAATTATGTTTTAAAATGGACTATCATATGCTT
ACCGTAACTTGAAAGTATTTCGATTTCTTGGCTTTATATATCTTGTGGAAAGGACGAAACACCGCTGCGT
GCTCGAGTTGCGGGGTTTTAGAGCTAGAAATAGCAAGTTAAAATAAGGCTAGTCCGTTATCAACTTGAAA
AAGTGGCACCGAGTCGGTGCTTTTTTAAGCTTGGCGTAACTAGATCTTGAGACAAATGGCAGTATTCATC
CACAATTTTAAAAGAAAAGGGGGGATTGGGGGGTACAGTGCAGGGGAAAGAATAGTAGACATAATAGCAA
CAGACATACAAACTAAAGAATTACAAAAACAAATTACAAAAATTCAAAATTTTCGGGTTTATTACAGGGA
CAGCAGAGATCCACTTTGGCGCCGGCTCGAGGGGGCCCGGGTGCAAAGATGGATAAAGTTTTAAACAGAG
AGGAATCTTTGCAGCTAATGGACCTTCTAGGTCTTGAAAGGAGTGGGAATTGGCTCCGGTGCCCGTCAGT
GGGCAGAGCG
